Addgene plasmid #119008: pCAG-BRCA1-Rad18UBD
Purpose: Mammalian expression of a fusion protein of human BRCA1 with human Rad18 Ubiquitin binding domain and BFP expression
Depositing lab: Ralf Kuehn. Depositing organization: Max-Delbrueck-Centrum fuer Molekulare Medizin (MDC). Publication: Enhancement of CRISPR-Cas9 induced precise gene editing by targeting histone H2A-K15 ubiquitination. Bashir S, Dang T, Rossius J, Wolf J, Kuhn R. BMC Biotechnol. 2020 Oct 23;20(1):57. doi: 10.1186/s12896-020-00650-x. PubMed 33097066.
Backbone
  Vector backbone: Bluescript
  Backbone size w/o insert (bp): 2961
  Total vector size (bp): 12800
  Vector type: Mammalian Expression
Growth in bacteria
  Bacterial resistance: Ampicillin, 100 μg/mL
  Growth temperature: 37°C
  Growth strain: DH5alpha
  Copy number: High Copy
Gene/Insert
  Gene/Insert name: BRCA1
  Species: H. sapiens (human)
  Entrez Gene: BRCA1 (a.k.a. BRCAI, BRCC1, BROVCA1, FANCS, IRIS, PNCA4, PPP1R53, PSCP, RNF53)
  Promoter: CAG
  Cloning method: Restriction Enzyme; 5′ cloning site PacI (not destroyed); 3′ cloning site MluI (not destroyed)
  Sequencing primers: 5′ M13 reverse; 3′ M13 forward
Terms and licenses: Academic/Nonprofit Terms; Industry Terms: Not Available to Industry
How to cite: pCAG-BRCA1-Rad18UBD was a gift from Ralf Kuehn (Addgene plasmid # 119008 ; http://n2t.net/addgene:119008 ; RRID:Addgene_119008)
