[The description below was written by a language model from this plasmid's Addgene catalogue record and pLannotate feature annotations shown in this document.]
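Description:
pCAG-BRCA1-Rad18UBD is a mammalian expression plasmid of about 12.8 kb built on a Bluescript backbone. It is propagated in E. coli through a high-copy ColE1/pUC-type origin and selected with ampicillin via the β-lactamase gene. The backbone also retains an f1 phage origin and remnants of the lac promoter/operator, lacZα and the multiple cloning site.

The main payload is a fusion protein driven by the CAG promoter, annotated here as its three parts: the CMV immediate-early enhancer, the chicken β-actin promoter and a chimeric β-actin/β-globin intron, a combination that gives strong constitutive expression in many mammalian cell types. Downstream lies the human BRCA1 coding sequence, followed by a short linker region that contains a T7 promoter sequence and a partial FLAG-type epitope match, then a roughly 150 bp fragment of human RAD18 corresponding to its ubiquitin-binding domain. The unit ends with a bovine growth hormone polyadenylation signal. A second, independent cassette uses an EF-1α core promoter with its intron A to express the blue fluorescent protein EBFP2, also terminated by a bGH poly(A) signal, so that transfected cells can be identified or sorted by blue fluorescence.

The associated study concerns enhancing precise CRISPR-Cas9 gene editing by targeting histone H2A-K15 ubiquitination. This suggests the RAD18 domain is meant to direct the homologous-recombination factor BRCA1 to ubiquitinated chromatin at DNA breaks, although the record does not spell this out. The depositor and repository sequences give matching feature maps, differing by a few bases in length and in the annotated orientation of the f1 origin.
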