Features (pLannotate 1.2.2; 24 found; start..end, strand, type, name):
     38..417     +  enhancer       CMV enhancer: human cytomegalovirus immediate early enhancer
    419..696     +  promoter       chicken β-actin promoter: No description available
    697..1708    +  intron         chimeric intron: chimera between introns from chicken β-actin and rabbit β-globin
   1721..1739    +  promoter       T7 promoter: promoter for bacteriophage T7 RNA polymerase
   1750..7338    +  CDS            BRCA1: BRCA1_HUMAN - Also known as RNF53. Experimental evidence at protein level: Swiss-Prot protein existence level 1. E3 ubiquitin-protein ligase that specifically mediates the formation of 'Lys-6'-linked polyubiquitin chains and plays a central role in DNA repair by facilitating cellular responses to DNA damage (PubMed:12890688, PubMed:14976165, PubMed:16818604, PubMed:17525340, PubMed:12887909, PubMed:10500182, PubMed:19261748). It is unclear whether it also mediates the formation of other types of polyubiquitin chains (PubMed:12890688). The BRCA1-BARD1 heterodimer coordinates a diverse range of
   7391..7409    +  promoter       T7 promoter: promoter for bacteriophage T7 RNA polymerase
   7423..7442    +  CDS            3xFLAG (fragment): three tandem FLAG® epitope tags
   7444..7593    +  CDS            RAD18 (fragment): RAD18_HUMAN - Also known as RNF73. Experimental evidence at protein level: Swiss-Prot protein existence level 1. E3 ubiquitin-protein ligase involved in postreplication repair of UV-damaged DNA. Postreplication repair functions in gap- filling of a daughter strand on replication of damaged DNA. Associates to the E2 ubiquitin conjugating enzyme UBE2B to form the UBE2B-RAD18 ubiquitin ligase complex involved in mono-ubiquitination of DNA- associated PCNA on 'Lys-164'. Has ssDNA binding activity. From Homo sapiens (Human).
   7614..7632    -  misc_feature   MCS (fragment): pBluescript multiple cloning site
   7650..7874    +  polyA_signal   bGH poly(A) signal: bovine growth hormone polyadenylation signal
   7878..7899    +  promoter       SV40 promoter (fragment): SV40 enhancer and early promoter
   7945..8094    +  promoter       EF-1α core promoter (fragment): core promoter for human elongation factor EF-1α
   8095..9033    +  intron         EF-1α intron A: intron upstream of the start codon of human EF-1α
   9074..9790    +  CDS            EBFP2: EBFP2 is a basic (constitutively fluorescent) blue fluorescent protein published in 2007, derived from Aequorea victoria. It is reported to be a rapidly-maturing monomer with moderate acid sensitivity.
   9824..9935    +  polyA_signal   bGH poly(A) signal: bovine growth hormone polyadenylation signal
  10052..10206   +  CDS            lacZα (fragment): LacZα fragment of β-galactosidase; lacZ fragment
  10211..10639   +  rep_origin     f1 ori (sequence partly withheld): f1 bacteriophage origin of replication; arrow indicates direction of (+) strand synthesis
  10692..10796   +  promoter       AmpR promoter: bla
  10797..11657   +  CDS            AmpR: β-lactamase; bla; confers resistance to ampicillin, carbenicillin, and related antibiotics
  11828..12416   +  rep_origin     ori: high-copy-number ColE1/pMB1/pBR322/pUC origin of replication
  12599..12691   +  CDS            lacI (fragment): lac repressor; lacI; The lac repressor binds to the lac operator to inhibit transcription in E. coli. This inhibition can be relieved by adding lactose or isopropyl-β-D-thiogalactopyranoside (IPTG).
  12704..12725   +  protein_bind   CAP binding site: CAP binding activates transcription in the presence of cAMP. E. coli catabolite activator protein
  12740..12770   +  promoter       lac promoter: promoter for the E. coli lac operon
  12774..12796   +  protein_bind   lac operator (fragment): The lac repressor binds to the lac operator to inhibit transcription in E. coli. This inhibition can be relieved by adding lactose or isopropyl-β-D-thiogalactopyranoside (IPTG). lac repressor encoded by lacI
>Addgene plasmid #119008 | pCAG-BRCA1-Rad18UBD | depositor full sequence | sequence record 224975 | pCAG-BRCA1-Rad18UBD sequence 12800 bps
ACAGGAAACAGCTATGACCATGAGGCGCGCCGGATTCGACATTGATTATTGACTAGTTATTAATAGTAAT
CAATTACGGGGTCATTAGTTCATAGCCCATATATGGAGTTCCGCGTTACATAACTTACGGTAAATGGCCC
GCCTGGCTGACCGCCCAACGACCCCCGCCCATTGACGTCAATAATGACGTATGTTCCCATAGTAACGCCA
ATAGGGACTTTCCATTGACGTCAATGGGTGGAGTATTTACGGTAAACTGCCCACTTGGCAGTACATCAAG
TGTATCATATGCCAAGTACGCCCCCTATTGACGTCAATGACGGTAAATGGCCCGCCTGGCATTATGCCCA
GTACATGACCTTATGGGACTTTCCTACTTGGCAGTACATCTACGTATTAGTCATCGCTATTACCATGGTC
GAGGTGAGCCCCACGTTCTGCTTCACTCTCCCCATCTCCCCCCCCTCCCCACCCCCAATTTTGTATTTAT
TTATTTTTTAATTATTTTGTGCAGCGATGGGGGCGGGGGGGGGGGGGGGGCGCGCGCCAGGCGGGGCGGG
GCGGGGCGAGGGGCGGGGCGGGGCGAGGCGGAGAGGTGCGGCGGCAGCCAATCAGAGCGGCGCGCTCCGA
AAGTTTCCTTTTATGGCGAGGCGGCGGCGGCGGCGGCCCTATAAAAAGCGAAGCGCGCGGCGGGCGGGAG
TCGCTGCGTCGCGCCTTCGCCCCGTGCCCCGCTCCGCCGCCGCCTCGCGCCGCCCGCCCCGGCTCTGACT
GACCGCGTTACTCCCACAGGTGAGCGGGCGGGACGGCCCTTCTCCTCCGGGCTGTAATTAGCGCTTGGTT
TAATGACGGCTCGTTTCTTTTCTGTGGCTGCGTGAAAGCCTTAAAGGGCTCCGGGAGGGCCCTTTGTGCG
GGGGGGAGCGGCTCGGGGGGTGCGTGCGTGTGTGTGTGCGTGGGGAGCGCCGCGTGCGGCCCGCGCTGCC
CGGCGGCTGTGAGCGCTGCGGGCGCGGCGCGGGGCTTTGTGCGCTCCGCGTGTGCGCGAGGGGAGCGCGG
CCGGGGGCGGTGCCCCGCGGTGCGGGGGGGCTGCGAGGGGAACAAAGGCTGCGTGCGGGGTGTGTGCGTG
GGGGGGTGAGCAGGGGGTGTGGGCGCGGCGGTCGGGCTGTAACCCCCCCCTGCACCCCCCTCCCCGAGTT
GCTGAGCACGGCCCGGCTTCGGGTGCGGGGCTCCGTGCGGGGCGTGGCGCGGGGCTCGCCGTGCCGGGCG
GGGGGTGGCGGCAGGTGGGGGTGCCGGGCGGGGCGGGGCCGCCTCGGGCCGGGGAGGGCTCGGGGGAGGG
GCGCGGCGGCCCCGGAGCGCCGGCGGCTGTCGAGGCGCGGCGAGCCGCAGCCATTGCCTTTTATGGTAAT
CGTGCGAGAGGGCGCAGGGACTTCCTTTGTCCCAAATCTGGCGGAGCCGAAATCTGGGAGGCGCCGCCGC
ACCCCCTCTAGCGGGCGCGGGCGAAGCGGTGCGGCGCCGGCAGGAAGGAAATGGGCGGGGAGGGCCTTCG
TGCGTCGCCGCGCCGCCGTCCCCTTCTCCATCTCCAGCCTCGGGGCTGCCGCAGGGGGACGGCTGCCTTC
GGGGGGGACGGGGCAGGGCGGGGTTCGGCTTCTGGCGTGTGACCGGCGGCTCTAGAGCCTCTGCTAACCA
TGTTCATGCCTTCTTCTTTTTCCTACAGATCCTTAATTAATAATACGACTCACTATAGGGGCCGCCACCA
TGGATTTATCTGCTCTTCGCGTTGAAGAAGTACAAAATGTCATTAATGCTATGCAGAAAATCTTAGAGTG
TCCCATCTGTCTGGAGTTGATCAAGGAACCTGTCTCCACAAAGTGTGACCACATATTTTGCAAATTTTGC
ATGCTGAAACTTCTCAACCAGAAGAAAGGGCCTTCACAGTGTCCTTTATGTAAGAATGATATAACCAAAA
GGAGCCTACAAGAAAGTACGAGATTTAGTCAACTTGTTGAAGAGCTATTGAAAATCATTTGTGCTTTTCA
GCTTGACACAGGTTTGGAGTATGCAAACAGCTATAATTTTGCAAAAAAGGAAAATAACTCTCCTGAACAT
CTAAAAGATGAAGTTTCTATCATCCAAAGTATGGGCTACAGAAACCGTGCCAAAAGACTTCTACAGAGTG
AACCCGAAAATCCTTCCTTGCAGGAAACCAGTCTCAGTGTCCAACTCTCTAACCTTGGAACTGTGAGAAC
TCTGAGGACAAAGCAGCGGATACAACCTCAAAAGACGTCTGTCTACATTGAATTGGGATCTGATTCTTCT
GAAGATACCGTTAATAAGGCAACTTATTGCAGTGTGGGAGATCAAGAATTGTTACAAATCACCCCTCAAG
GAACCAGGGATGAAATCAGTTTGGATTCTGCAAAAAAGGCTGCTTGTGAATTTTCTGAGACGGATGTAAC
AAATACTGAACATCATCAACCCAGTAATAATGATTTGAACACCACTGAGAAGCGTGCAGCTGAGAGGCAT
CCAGAAAAGTATCAGGGTAGTTCTGTTTCAAACTTGCATGTGGAGCCATGTGGCACAAATACTCATGCCA
GCTCATTACAGCATGAGAACAGCAGTTTATTACTCACTAAAGACAGAATGAATGTAGAAAAGGCTGAATT
CTGTAATAAAAGCAAACAGCCTGGCTTAGCAAGGAGCCAACATAACAGATGGGCTGGAAGTAAGGAAACA
TGTAATGATAGGCGGACTCCCAGCACAGAAAAAAAGGTAGATCTGAATGCTGATCCCCTGTGTGAGAGAA
AAGAATGGAATAAGCAGAAACTGCCATGCTCAGAGAATCCTAGAGATACTGAAGATGTTCCTTGGATAAC
ACTAAATAGCAGCATTCAGAAAGTTAATGAGTGGTTTTCCAGAAGTGATGAACTGTTAGGTTCTGATGAC
TCACATGATGGGGAGTCTGAATCAAATGCCAAAGTAGCTGATGTATTGGACGTTCTAAATGAGGTAGATG
AATATTCTGGTTCTTCAGAGAAAATAGACTTACTGGCCAGTGATCCTCATGAGGCTTTAATATGTAAAAG
TGAAAGAGTTCACTCCAAATCAGTAGAGAGTAATATTGAAGACAAAATATTTGGGAAAACCTATCGGAAG
AAGGCAAGCCTCCCCAACTTAAGCCATGTAACTGAAAATCTAATTATAGGAGCATTTGTTACTGAGCCAC
AGATAATACAAGAGCGTCCCCTCACAAATAAATTAAAGCGTAAAAGGAGACCTACATCAGGCCTTCATCC
TGAGGATTTTATCAAGAAAGCAGATTTGGCAGTTCAAAAGACTCCTGAAATGATAAATCAGGGAACTAAC
CAAACGGAGCAGAATGGTCAAGTGATGAATATTACTAATAGTGGTCATGAGAATAAAACAAAAGGTGATT
CTATTCAGAATGAGAAAAATCCTAACCCAATAGAATCACTCGAAAAAGAATCTGCTTTCAAAACGAAAGC
TGAACCTATAAGCAGCAGTATAAGCAATATGGAACTCGAATTAAATATCCACAATTCAAAAGCACCTAAA
AAGAATAGGCTGAGGAGGAAGTCTTCTACCAGGCATATTCATGCGCTTGAACTAGTAGTCAGTAGAAATC
TAAGCCCACCTAATTGTACTGAATTGCAAATTGATAGTTGTTCTAGCAGTGAAGAGATAAAGAAAAAAAA
GTACAACCAAATGCCAGTCAGGCACAGCAGAAACCTACAACTCATGGAAGGTAAAGAACCTGCAACTGGA
GCCAAGAAGAGTAACAAGCCAAATGAACAGACAAGTAAAAGACATGACAGTGATACTTTCCCAGAGCTGA
AGTTAACAAATGCACCTGGTTCTTTTACTAAGTGTTCAAATACCAGTGAACTTAAAGAATTTGTCAATCC
TAGCCTTCCAAGAGAAGAAAAAGAAGAGAAACTAGAAACAGTTAAAGTGTCTAATAATGCTGAAGACCCC
AAAGATCTCATGTTAAGTGGAGAAAGGGTTTTGCAAACTGAAAGATCTGTAGAGAGTAGCAGTATTTCAC
TGGTACCTGGTACTGATTATGGCACTCAGGAAAGTATCTCGTTACTGGAAGTTAGCACTCTAGGGAAGGC
AAAAACAGAACCAAATAAATGTGTGAGTCAGTGTGCAGCATTTGAAAACCCCAAGGGACTAATTCATGGT
TGTTCCAAAGATAATAGAAATGACACAGAAGGCTTTAAGTATCCATTGGGACATGAAGTTAACCACAGTC
GGGAAACAAGCATAGAAATGGAAGAAAGTGAACTTGATGCTCAGTATTTGCAGAATACATTCAAGGTTTC
AAAGCGCCAGTCATTTGCTCTGTTTTCAAATCCAGGAAATGCAGAAGAGGAATGTGCAACATTCTCTGCC
CACTCTGGGTCCTTAAAGAAACAAAGTCCAAAAGTCACTTTTGAATGTGAACAAAAGGAAGAAAATCAAG
GAAAGAATGAGTCTAATATCAAGCCTGTACAGACAGTTAATATCACTGCAGGCTTTCCTGTGGTTGGTCA
GAAAGATAAGCCAGTTGATAATGCCAAATGTAGTATCAAAGGAGGCTCTAGGTTTTGTCTATCATCTCAG
TTCAGAGGCAACGAAACTGGACTCATTACTCCAAATAAACATGGACTTTTACAAAACCCATATCGTATAC
CACCACTTTTTCCCATCAAGTCATTTGTTAAAACTAAATGTAAGAAAAATCTGCTAGAGGAAAACTTTGA
GGAACATTCAATGTCACCTGAAAGAGAAATGGGAAATGAGAACATTCCAAGTACAGTGAGCACAATTAGC
CGTAATAACATTAGAGAAAATGTTTTTAAAGGAGCCAGCTCAAGCAATATTAATGAAGTAGGTTCCAGTA
CTAATGAAGTGGGCTCCAGTATTAATGAAATAGGTTCCAGTGATGAAAACATTCAAGCAGAACTAGGTAG
AAACAGAGGGCCAAAATTGAATGCTATGCTTAGATTAGGGGTTTTGCAACCTGAGGTCTATAAACAAAGT
CTTCCTGGAAGTAATTGTAAGCATCCTGAAATAAAAAAGCAAGAATATGAAGAAGTAGTTCAGACTGTTA
ATACAGATTTCTCTCCATATCTGATTTCAGATAACTTAGAACAGCCTATGGGAAGTAGTCATACATCTCA
GGTTTGTTCTGAGACACCTGATGACCTGTTAGATGATGGTGAAATAAAGGAAGATACTAGTTTTGCTGAA
AATGACATTAAGGAAAGTTCTGCTGTTTTTAGCAAAAGCGTCCAGAGAGGAGAGCTTAGCAGGAGTCCTA
GCCCTTTCACCCATACACATTTGGCTCAGGGTTACCGAAGAGGGGCCAAGAAATTAGAGTCCTCAGAAGA
GAACTTATCTAGTGAGGATGAAGAGCTTCCCTGCTTCCAACACTTGTTATTTGGTAAAGTAAACAATATA
CCTTCTCAGTCTACTAGGCATAGCACCGTTGCTACCGAGTGTCTGTCTAAGAACACAGAGGAGAATTTAT
TATCATTGAAGAATAGCTTAAATGACTGCAGTAACCAGGTAATATTGGCAAAGGCATCTCAGGAACATCA
CCTTAGTGAGGAAACAAAATGTTCTGCTAGCTTGTTTTCTTCACAGTGCAGTGAATTGGAAGACTTGACT
GCAAATACAAACACCCAGGATCCTTTCTTGATTGGTTCTTCCAAACAAATGAGGCATCAGTCTGAAAGCC
AGGGAGTTGGTCTGAGTGACAAGGAATTGGTTTCAGATGATGAAGAAAGAGGAACGGGCTTGGAAGAAAA
TAATCAAGAAGAGCAAAGCATGGATTCAAACTTAGGTGAAGCAGCATCTGGGTGTGAGAGTGAAACAAGC
GTCTCTGAAGACTGCTCAGGGCTATCCTCTCAGAGTGACATTTTAACCACTCAGCAGAGGGATACCATGC
AACATAACCTGATAAAGCTCCAGCAGGAAATGGCTGAACTAGAAGCTGTGTTAGAACAGCATGGGAGCCA
GCCTTCTAACAGCTACCCTAGTATAATCAGTGACTCTTCTGCCCTTGAGGACCTGCGAAATCCAGAACAA
AGCACATCAGAAAAAGCAGTATTAACTTCACAGAAAAGTAGTGAATACCCTATAAGCCAGAATCCAGAAG
GCCTTTCTGCTGACAAGTTTGAGGTGTCTGCAGATAGTTCTACCAGTAAAAATAAAGAACCAGGAGTGGA
AAGGTCATCCCCTTCTAAATGCCCATCATTAGATGATAGGTGGTACATGCACAGTTGCTCTGGGAGTCTT
CAGAATAGAAACTACCCATCTCAAGAGGAGCTCATTAAGGTTGTTGATGTGGAGGAGCAACAGCTGGAAG
AGTCTGGGCCACACGATTTGACGGAAACATCTTACTTGCCAAGGCAAGATCTAGAGGGAACCCCTTACCT
GGAATCTGGAATCAGCCTCTTCTCTGATGACCCTGAATCTGATCCTTCTGAAGACAGAGCCCCAGAGTCA
GCTCGTGTTGGCAACATACCATCTTCAACCTCTGCATTGAAAGTTCCCCAATTGAAAGTTGCAGAATCTG
CCCAGGGTCCAGCTGCTGCTCATACTACTGATACTGCTGGGTATAATGCAATGGAAGAAAGTGTGAGCAG
GGAGAAGCCAGAATTGACAGCTTCAACAGAAAGGGTCAACAAAAGAATGTCCATGGTGGTGTCTGGCCTG
ACCCCAGAAGAATTTATGCTCGTGTACAAGTTTGCCAGAAAACACCACATCACTTTAACTAATCTAATTA
CTGAAGAGACTACTCATGTTGTTATGAAAACAGATGCTGAGTTTGTGTGTGAACGGACACTGAAATATTT
TCTAGGAATTGCGGGAGGAAAATGGGTAGTTAGCTATTTCTGGGTGACCCAGTCTATTAAAGAAAGAAAA
ATGCTGAATGAGCATGATTTTGAAGTCAGAGGAGATGTGGTCAATGGAAGAAACCACCAAGGTCCAAAGC
GAGCAAGAGAATCCCAGGACAGAAAGATCTTCAGGGGGCTAGAAATCTGTTGCTATGGGCCCTTCACCAA
CATGCCCACAGATCAACTGGAATGGATGGTACAGCTGTGTGGTGCTTCTGTGGTGAAGGAGCTTTCATCA
TTCACCCTTGGCACAGGTGTCCACCCAATTGTGGTTGTGCAGCCAGATGCCTGGACAGAGGACAATGGCT
TCCATGCAATTGGGCAGATGTGTGAGGCACCTGTGGTGACCCGAGAGTGGGTGTTGGACAGTGTAGCACT
CTACCAGTGCCAGGAGCTGGACACCTACCTGATACCCCAGATCCCCCACAGCCACTACGGAGGAGGTGGA
AGCGGAGGAGGAGGAAGCGGAGGAGGAGGTAGCCGATTAATAATACGACTCACTATAGGGGCCACCATGG
ACTACAAGGATGACGACGATAAACCCTCGACATCCACTTTGAAACAAGTTACTAAAGTGGATTGTCCTGT
TTGCGGGGTTAACATTCCAGAAAGTCACATTAATAAGCATTTAGACAGCTGTTTATCACGCGAAGAGAAG
AAGGAAAGCCTCAGAAGTTCTGTTCACAAAAGGTAGACGCGTAAATGATTGCAGATCCACTAGTTCTAGA
GCTCGCTGATCAGCCTCGACTGTGCCTTCTAGTTGCCAGCCATCTGTTGTTTGCCCCTCCCCCGTGCCTT
CCTTGACCCTGGAAGGTGCCACTCCCACTGTCCTTTCCTAATAAAATGAGGAAATTGCATCGCATTGTCT
GAGTAGGTGTCATTCTATTCTGGGGGGTGGGGTGGGGCAGGACAGCAAGGGGGAGGATTGGGAAGACAAT
AGCAGGCATGCTGGGGATGCGGTGGGCTCTATGGCTTCTGAGGCGGAAAGAACCAGCTGGGGCTCGAGAT
CCACTAGTTCTAGCCTCGAGGCTAGAGCGGCCCCGGTGCCTAGAGAAGGTGGCGCGGGGTAAACTGGGAA
AGTGATGTCGTGTACTGGCTCCGCCTTTTTCCCGAGGGTGGGGGAGAACCGTATATAAGTGCAGTAGTCG
CCGTGAACGTTCTTTTTCGCAACGGGTTTGCCGCCAGAACACAGGTAAGTGCCGTGTGTGGTTCCCGCGG
GCCTGGCCTCTTTACGGGTTATGGCCCTTGCGTGCCTTGAATTACTTCCACCTGGCTGCAGTACGTGATT
CTTGATCCCGAGCTTCGGGTTGGAAGTGGGTGGGAGAGTTCGAGGCCTTGCGCTTAAGGAGCCCCTTCGC
CTCGTGCTTGAGTTGAGGCCTGGCCTGGGCGCTGGGGCCGCCGCGTGCGAATCTGGTGGCACCTTCGCGC
CTGTCTCGCTGCTTTCGATAAGTCTCTAGCCATTTAAAATTTTTGATGACCTGCTGCGACGCTTTTTTTC
TGGCAAGATAGTCTTGTAAATGCGGGCCAAGATCTGCACACTGGTATTTCGGTTTTTGGGGCCGCGGGCG
GCGACGGGGCCCGTGCGTCCCAGCGCACATGTTCGGCGAGGCGGGGCCTGCGAGCGCGGCCACCGAGAAT
CGGACGGGGGTAGTCTCAAGCTGGCCGGCCTGCTCTGGTGCCTGGCCTCGCGCCGCCGTGTATCGCCCCG
CCCTGGGCGGCAAGGCTGGCCCGGTCGGCACCAGTTGCGTGAGCGGAAAGATGGCCGCTTCCCGGCCCTG
CTGCAGGGAGCTCAAAATGGAGGACGCGGCGCTCGGGAGAGCGGGCGGGTGAGTCACCCACACAAAGGAA
AAGGGCCTTTCCGTCCTCAGCCGTCGCTTCATGTGACTCCACGGAGTACCGGGCGCCGTCCAGGCACCTC
GATTAGTTCTCGAGCTTTTGGAGTACGTCGTCTTTAGGTTGGGGGGAGGGGTTTTATGCGATGGAGTTTC
CCCACACTGAGTGGGTGGAGACTGAAGTTAGGCCAGCTTGGCACTTGATGTAATTCTCCTTGGAATTTGC
CCTTTTTGAGTTTGGATCTTGGTTCATTCTCAAGCCTCAGACAGTGGTTCAAAGTTTTTTTCTTCCATTT
CAGGTGTCGTGAGCGATCGCATCGACAGTGTTTAAACGCCACCATGGTGAGCAAGGGCGAGGAGCTGTTC
ACCGGGGTGGTGCCCATCCTGGTCGAGCTGGACGGCGACGTAAACGGCCACAAGTTCAGCGTGAGGGGCG
AGGGCGAGGGCGATGCCACCAACGGCAAGCTGACCCTGAAGTTCATCTGCACCACCGGCAAGCTGCCCGT
GCCCTGGCCCACCCTCGTGACCACCCTGAGCCACGGCGTGCAGTGCTTCGCCCGCTACCCCGACCACATG
AAGCAGCACGACTTCTTCAAGTCCGCCATGCCCGAAGGCTACGTCCAGGAGCGCACCATCTTCTTCAAGG
ACGACGGCACCTACAAGACCCGCGCCGAGGTGAAGTTCGAGGGCGACACCCTGGTGAACCGCATCGAGCT
GAAGGGCGTCGACTTCAAGGAGGACGGCAACATCCTGGGGCACAAGCTGGAGTACAACTTCAACAGCCAC
AACATCTATATCATGGCCGTCAAGCAGAAGAACGGCATCAAGGTGAACTTCAAGATCCGCCACAACGTGG
AGGACGGCAGCGTGCAGCTCGCCGACCACTACCAGCAGAACACCCCCATCGGCGACGGCCCCGTGCTGCT
GCCCGACAGCCACTACCTGAGCACCCAGTCCGTGCTGAGCAAAGACCCCAACGAGAAGCGCGATCACATG
GTCCTGCTGGAGTTCCGCACCGCCGCCGGGATCACTCTCGGCATGGACGAGCTGTACAAGTGAGAATTCC
TAGAGCTCGCTGATCAGCCTCGACTGTGCCTTCTAGTTGCCAGCCATCTGTTGTTTGCCCCTCCCCCGTG
CCTTCCTTGACCCTGGAAGGTGCCACTCCCACTGTCCTTTCCTAATAAAATGAGGAAATTGCATCGCATT
GTCTGAGTAGGTGTCATTCTATTCTGGGGGGTGGGGTGGGGCAGGACAGCAAGGGGGAGGATTGGGAAGA
GAATAGCAGGCATGCGTTTAAACATTAGTCGACAGGGCCGCCACTGGCCGTCGTTTTACAACGTCGTGAC
TGGGAAAACCCTGGCGTTACCCAACTTAATCGCCTTGCAGCACATCCCCCTTTCGCCAGCTGGCGTAATA
GCGAAGAGGCCCGCACCGATCGCCCTTCCCAACAGTTGCGCAGCCTGAATGGCGAATGGG
[124 nt withheld, positions 10211-10334]
C
[91 nt withheld, positions 10336-10426]
A
[49 nt withheld, positions 10428-10476]
CCTTTGACGTTGGAGTCCACGTTCTTT
[37 nt withheld, positions 10504-10540]
ACCCTATCTCGGTCTATTCTTTTGATTTATAAGGGATTTTGCCGATTTCGGCCTATTGGTTAAAAAATGA
GCTGATTTAACAAAAATTTAACGCGAATTTTAACAAAATATTAACGCTTACAATTTAGGTGGCACTTTTC
GGGGAAATGTGCGCGGAACCCCTATTTGTTTATTTTTCTAAATACATTCAAATATGTATCCGCTCATGAG
ACAATAACCCTGATAAATGCTTCAATAATATTGAAAAAGGAAGAGTATGAGTATTCAACATTTCCGTGTC
GCCCTTATTCCCTTTTTTGCGGCATTTTGCCTTCCTGTTTTTGCTCACCCAGAAACGCTGGTGAAAGTAA
AAGATGCTGAAGATCAGTTGGGTGCACGAGTGGGTTACATCGAACTGGATCTCAACAGCGGTAAGATCCT
TGAGAGTTTTCGCCCCGAAGAACGTTTTCCAATGATGAGCACTTTTAAAGTTCTGCTATGTGGCGCGGTA
TTATCCCGTATTGACGCCGGGCAAGAGCAACTCGGTCGCCGCATACACTATTCTCAGAATGACTTGGTTG
AGTACTCACCAGTCACAGAAAAGCATCTTACGGATGGCATGACAGTAAGAGAATTATGCAGTGCTGCCAT
AACCATGAGTGATAACACTGCGGCCAACTTACTTCTGACAACGATCGGAGGACCGAAGGAGCTAACCGCT
TTTTTGCACAACATGGGGGATCATGTAACTCGCCTTGATCGTTGGGAACCGGAGCTGAATGAAGCCATAC
CAAACGACGAGCGTGACACCACGATGCCTGTAGCAATGGCAACAACGTTGCGCAAACTATTAACTGGCGA
ACTACTTACTCTAGCTTCCCGGCAACAATTAATAGACTGGATGGAGGCGGATAAAGTTGCAGGACCACTT
CTGCGCTCGGCCCTTCCGGCTGGCTGGTTTATTGCTGATAAATCTGGAGCCGGTGAGCGTGGGTCTCGCG
GTATCATTGCAGCACTGGGGCCAGATGGTAAGCCCTCCCGTATCGTAGTTATCTACACGACGGGGAGTCA
GGCAACTATGGATGAACGAAATAGACAGATCGCTGAGATAGGTGCCTCACTGATTAAGCATTGGTAACTG
TCAGACCAAGTTTACTCATATATACTTTAGATTGATTTAAAACTTCATTTTTAATTTAAAAGGATCTAGG
TGAAGATCCTTTTTGATAATCTCATGACCAAAATCCCTTAACGTGAGTTTTCGTTCCACTGAGCGTCAGA
CCCCGTAGAAAAGATCAAAGGATCTTCTTGAGATCCTTTTTTTCTGCGCGTAATCTGCTGCTTGCAAACA
AAAAAACCACCGCTACCAGCGGTGGTTTGTTTGCCGGATCAAGAGCTACCAACTCTTTTTCCGAAGGTAA
CTGGCTTCAGCAGAGCGCAGATACCAAATACTGTCCTTCTAGTGTAGCCGTAGTTAGGCCACCACTTCAA
GAACTCTGTAGCACCGCCTACATACCTCGCTCTGCTAATCCTGTTACCAGTGGCTGCTGCCAGTGGCGAT
AAGTCGTGTCTTACCGGGTTGGACTCAAGACGATAGTTACCGGATAAGGCGCAGCGGTCGGGCTGAACGG
GGGGTTCGTGCACACAGCCCAGCTTGGAGCGAACGACCTACACCGAACTGAGATACCTACAGCGTGAGCT
ATGAGAAAGCGCCACGCTTCCCGAAGGGAGAAAGGCGGACAGGTATCCGGTAAGCGGCAGGGTCGGAACA
GGAGAGCGCACGAGGGAGCTTCCAGGGGGAAACGCCTGGTATCTTTATAGTCCTGTCGGGTTTCGCCACC
TCTGACTTGAGCGTCGATTTTTGTGATGCTCGTCAGGGGGGCGGAGCCTATGGAAAAACGCCAGCAACGC
GGCCTTTTTACGGTTCCTGGCCTTTTGCTGGCCTTTTGCTCACATGTTCTTTCCTGCGTTATCCCCTGAT
TCTGTGGATAACCGTATTACCGCCTTTGAGTGAGCTGATACCGCTCGCCGCAGCCGAACGACCGAGCGCA
GCGAGTCAGTGAGCGAGGAAGCGGAAGAGCGCCCAATACGCAAACCGCCTCTCCCCGCGCGTTGGCCGAT
TCATTAATGCAGCTGGCACGACAGGTTTCCCGACTGGAAAGCGGGCAGTGAGCGCAACGCAATTAATGTG
AGTTAGCTCACTCATTAGGCACCCCAGGCTTTACACTTTATGCTTCCGGCTCGTATGTTGTGTGGAATTG
TGAGCGGATAACAATTTCAC
