Features (pLannotate 1.2.2; 24 found; start..end, strand, type, name):
     38..417     +  enhancer       CMV enhancer: human cytomegalovirus immediate early enhancer
    419..696     +  promoter       chicken β-actin promoter: No description available
    697..1713    +  intron         chimeric intron: chimera between introns from chicken β-actin and rabbit β-globin
   1726..1744    +  promoter       T7 promoter: promoter for bacteriophage T7 RNA polymerase
   1755..7343    +  CDS            BRCA1: BRCA1_HUMAN - Also known as RNF53. Experimental evidence at protein level: Swiss-Prot protein existence level 1. E3 ubiquitin-protein ligase that specifically mediates the formation of 'Lys-6'-linked polyubiquitin chains and plays a central role in DNA repair by facilitating cellular responses to DNA damage (PubMed:12890688, PubMed:14976165, PubMed:16818604, PubMed:17525340, PubMed:12887909, PubMed:10500182, PubMed:19261748). It is unclear whether it also mediates the formation of other types of polyubiquitin chains (PubMed:12890688). The BRCA1-BARD1 heterodimer coordinates a diverse range of
   7396..7414    +  promoter       T7 promoter: promoter for bacteriophage T7 RNA polymerase
   7428..7447    +  CDS            3xFLAG (fragment): three tandem FLAG® epitope tags
   7449..7598    +  CDS            RAD18 (fragment): RAD18_HUMAN - Also known as RNF73. Experimental evidence at protein level: Swiss-Prot protein existence level 1. E3 ubiquitin-protein ligase involved in postreplication repair of UV-damaged DNA. Postreplication repair functions in gap- filling of a daughter strand on replication of damaged DNA. Associates to the E2 ubiquitin conjugating enzyme UBE2B to form the UBE2B-RAD18 ubiquitin ligase complex involved in mono-ubiquitination of DNA- associated PCNA on 'Lys-164'. Has ssDNA binding activity. From Homo sapiens (Human).
   7619..7637    -  misc_feature   MCS (fragment): pBluescript multiple cloning site
   7655..7879    +  polyA_signal   bGH poly(A) signal: bovine growth hormone polyadenylation signal
   7883..7904    +  promoter       SV40 promoter (fragment): SV40 enhancer and early promoter
   7950..8099    +  promoter       EF-1α core promoter (fragment): core promoter for human elongation factor EF-1α
   8100..9038    +  intron         EF-1α intron A: intron upstream of the start codon of human EF-1α
   9079..9795    +  CDS            EBFP2: EBFP2 is a basic (constitutively fluorescent) blue fluorescent protein published in 2007, derived from Aequorea victoria. It is reported to be a rapidly-maturing monomer with moderate acid sensitivity.
   9829..9940    +  polyA_signal   bGH poly(A) signal: bovine growth hormone polyadenylation signal
  10057..10211   +  CDS            lacZα (fragment): LacZα fragment of β-galactosidase; lacZ fragment
  10242..10670   -  rep_origin     f1 ori (sequence partly withheld): f1 bacteriophage origin of replication; arrow indicates direction of (+) strand synthesis
  10697..10801   +  promoter       AmpR promoter: bla
  10802..11662   +  CDS            AmpR: β-lactamase; bla; confers resistance to ampicillin, carbenicillin, and related antibiotics
  11833..12421   +  rep_origin     ori: high-copy-number ColE1/pMB1/pBR322/pUC origin of replication
  12604..12696   +  CDS            lacI (fragment): lac repressor; lacI; The lac repressor binds to the lac operator to inhibit transcription in E. coli. This inhibition can be relieved by adding lactose or isopropyl-β-D-thiogalactopyranoside (IPTG).
  12709..12730   +  protein_bind   CAP binding site: CAP binding activates transcription in the presence of cAMP. E. coli catabolite activator protein
  12745..12775   +  promoter       lac promoter: promoter for the E. coli lac operon
  12779..12801   +  protein_bind   lac operator (fragment): The lac repressor binds to the lac operator to inhibit transcription in E. coli. This inhibition can be relieved by adding lactose or isopropyl-β-D-thiogalactopyranoside (IPTG). lac repressor encoded by lacI
>Addgene plasmid #119008 | pCAG-BRCA1-Rad18UBD | addgene full sequence | sequence record 233071 | Addgene Partial NGS Result
ACAGGAAACAGCTATGACCATGAGGCGCGCCGGATTCGACATTGATTATTGACTAGTTATTAATAGTAAT
CAATTACGGGGTCATTAGTTCATAGCCCATATATGGAGTTCCGCGTTACATAACTTACGGTAAATGGCCC
GCCTGGCTGACCGCCCAACGACCCCCGCCCATTGACGTCAATAATGACGTATGTTCCCATAGTAACGCCA
ATAGGGACTTTCCATTGACGTCAATGGGTGGAGTATTTACGGTAAACTGCCCACTTGGCAGTACATCAAG
TGTATCATATGCCAAGTACGCCCCCTATTGACGTCAATGACGGTAAATGGCCCGCCTGGCATTATGCCCA
GTACATGACCTTATGGGACTTTCCTACTTGGCAGTACATCTACGTATTAGTCATCGCTATTACCATGGTC
GAGGTGAGCCCCACGTTCTGCTTCACTCTCCCCATCTCCCCCCCCTCCCCACCCCCAATTTTGTATTTAT
TTATTTTTTAATTATTTTGTGCAGCGATGGGGGCGGGGGGGGGGGGGGGGCGCGCGCCRGGSGGGGCGGG
GCGGGGSGRGGGGCGGGGCGGGGCGAGGCGGAGAGGTGCGGCGGCAGCCAATCAGAGCGGCGCGCTCCGA
AAGTTTCCTTTTATGGCGAGGCGGCGGCGGCGGCGGCCCTATAAAAAGCGAAGCGCGCGGCGGGCGGGAG
TCGCTGCGCGCTGCCTTCGCCCCGTGCCCCGCTCCGCCGCCGCCTCGCGCCGCCCGCCCCGGCTCTGACT
GACCGCGTTACTCCCACAGGTGAGCGGGCGGGACGGCCCTTCTCCTCCGGGCTGTAATTAGCGCTTGGTT
TAATGACGGCTTGTTTCTTTTCTGTGGCTGCGTGAAAGCCTTGAGGGGCTCCGGGAGGGCCCTTTGTGCG
GGGGGAGCGGCTCGGGGGGTGCGTGCGTGTGTGTGTGCGTGGGGAGCGCCGCGTGCGGCTCCGCGCTGCC
CGGCGGCTGTGAGCGCTGCGGGCGCGGCGCGGGGCTTTGTGCGCTCCGCAGTGTGCGCGAGGGGAGCGCG
GCCGGGGGCGGTGCCCCGCGGTGCGGGGGGGGCTGCGAGGGGAACAAAGGCTGCGTGCGGGGTGTGTGCG
TGGGGGGGTGAGCAGGGGGTGTGGGCGCGTCGGTCGGGCTGCAACCCCCCCTGCACCCCCCTCCCCGAGT
TGCTGAGCACGGCCCGGCTTCGGGTGCGGGGCTCCGTACGGGGCGTGGCGCGGGGCTCGCCGTGCCGGGC
GGGGGGTGGCGGCAGGTGGGGGTGCCGGGCGGGGCGGGGCCGCCTCGGGCCGGGGRGGGCTCGGGGGAGG
GGCGCGGCGGCCCCCGGAGCGCCGGCGGCTGTCGAGGCGCGGCGAGCCGCAGCCATTGCCTTTTATGGTA
ATCGTGCGAGAGGGCGCAGGGACTTCCTTTGTCCCAAATCTGTGCGGAGCCGAAATCTGGGAGGCGCCGC
CGCACCCCCTCTAGCGGGCGCGGGGCGAAGCGGTGCGGCGCCGGCAGGAAGGAAATGGGCGGGGAGGGCC
TTCGTGCGTCGCCGCGCCGCCGTCCCCTTCTCCCTCTCCAGCCTCGGGGCTGTCCGCGGGGGGACGGCTG
CCTTCGGGGGGGACGGGGCAGGGCGGGGTTCGGCTTCTGGCGTGTGACCGGCGGCTCTAGAGCCTCTGCT
AACCATGTTCATGCCTTCTTCTTTTTCCTACAGATCCTTAATTAATAATACGACTCACTATAGGGGCCGC
CACCATGGATTTATCTGCTCTTCGCGTTGAAGAAGTACAAAATGTCATTAATGCTATGCAGAAAATCTTA
GAGTGTCCCATCTGTCTGGAGTTGATCAAGGAACCTGTCTCCACAAAGTGTGACCACATATTTTGCAAAT
TTTGCATGCTGAAACTTCTCAACCAGAAGAAAGGGCCTTCACAGTGTCCTTTATGTAAGAATGATATAAC
CAAAAGGAGCCTACAAGAAAGTACGAGATTTAGTCAACTTGTTGAAGAGCTATTGAAAATCATTTGTGCT
TTTCAGCTTGACACAGGTTTGGAGTATGCAAACAGCTATAATTTTGCAAAAAAGGAAAATAACTCTCCTG
AACATCTAAAAGATGAAGTTTCTATCATCCAAAGTATGGGCTACAGAAACCGTGCCAAAAGACTTCTACA
GAGTGAACCCGAAAATCCTTCCTTGCAGGAAACCAGTCTCAGTGTCCAACTCTCTAACCTTGGAACTGTG
AGAACTCTGAGGACAAAGCAGCGGATACAACCTCAAAAGACGTCTGTCTACATTGAATTGGGATCTGATT
CTTCTGAAGATACCGTTAATAAGGCAACTTATTGCAGTGTGGGAGATCAAGAATTGTTACAAATCACCCC
TCAAGGAACCAGGGATGAAATCAGTTTGGATTCTGCAAAAAAGGCTGCTTGTGAATTTTCTGAGACGGAT
GTAACAAATACTGAACATCATCAACCCAGTAATAATGATTTGAACACCACTGAGAAGCGTGCAGCTGAGA
GGCATCCAGAAAAGTATCAGGGTAGTTCTGTTTCAAACTTGCATGTGGAGCCATGTGGCACAAATACTCA
TGCCAGCTCATTACAGCATGAGAACAGCAGTTTATTACTCACTAAAGACAGAATGAATGTAGAAAAGGCT
GAATTCTGTAATAAAAGCAAACAGCCTGGCTTAGCAAGGAGCCAACATAACAGATGGGCTGGAAGTAAGG
AAACATGTAATGATAGGCGGACTCCCAGCACAGAAAAAAAGGTAGATCTGAATGCTGATCCCCTGTGTGA
GAGAAAAGAATGGAATAAGCAGAAACTGCCATGCTCAGAGAATCCTAGAGATACTGAAGATGTTCCTTGG
ATAACACTAAATAGCAGCATTCAGAAAGTTAATGAGTGGTTTTCCAGAAGTGATGAACTGTTAGGTTCTG
ATGACTCACATGATGGGGAGTCTGAATCAAATGCCAAAGTAGCTGATGTATTGGACGTTCTAAATGAGGT
AGATGAATATTCTGGTTCTTCAGAGAAAATAGACTTACTGGCCAGTGATCCTCATGAGGCTTTAATATGT
AAAAGTGAAAGAGTTCACTCCAAATCAGTAGAGAGTAATATTGAAGACAAAATATTTGGGAAAACCTATC
GGAAGAAGGCAAGCCTCCCCAACTTAAGCCATGTAACTGAAAATCTAATTATAGGAGCATTTGTTACTGA
GCCACAGATAATACAAGAGCGTCCCCTCACAAATAAATTAAAGCGTAAAAGGAGACCTACATCAGGCCTT
CATCCTGAGGATTTTATCAAGAAAGCAGATTTGGCAGTTCAAAAGACTCCTGAAATGATAAATCAGGGAA
CTAACCAAACGGAGCAGAATGGTCAAGTGATGAATATTACTAATAGTGGTCATGAGAATAAAACAAAAGG
TGATTCTATTCAGAATGAGAAAAATCCTAACCCAATAGAATCACTCGAAAAAGAATCTGCTTTCAAAACG
AAAGCTGAACCTATAAGCAGCAGTATAAGCAATATGGAACTCGAATTAAATATCCACAATTCAAAAGCAC
CTAAAAAGAATAGGCTGAGGAGGAAGTCTTCTACCAGGCATATTCATGCGCTTGAACTAGTAGTCAGTAG
AAATCTAAGCCCACCTAATTGTACTGAATTGCAAATTGATAGTTGTTCTAGCAGTGAAGAGATAAAGAAA
AAAAAGTACAACCAAATGCCAGTCAGGCACAGCAGAAACCTACAACTCATGGAAGGTAAAGAACCTGCAA
CTGGAGCCAAGAAGAGTAACAAGCCAAATGAACAGACAAGTAAAAGACATGACAGTGATACTTTCCCAGA
GCTGAAGTTAACAAATGCACCTGGTTCTTTTACTAAGTGTTCAAATACCAGTGAACTTAAAGAATTTGTC
AATCCTAGCCTTCCAAGAGAAGAAAAAGAAGAGAAACTAGAAACAGTTAAAGTGTCTAATAATGCTGAAG
ACCCCAAAGATCTCATGTTAAGTGGAGAAAGGGTTTTGCAAACTGAAAGATCTGTAGAGAGTAGCAGTAT
TTCACTGGTACCTGGTACTGATTATGGCACTCAGGAAAGTATCTCGTTACTGGAAGTTAGCACTCTAGGG
AAGGCAAAAACAGAACCAAATAAATGTGTGAGTCAGTGTGCAGCATTTGAAAACCCCAAGGGACTAATTC
ATGGTTGTTCCAAAGATAATAGAAATGACACAGAAGGCTTTAAGTATCCATTGGGACATGAAGTTAACCA
CAGTCGGGAAACAAGCATAGAAATGGAAGAAAGTGAACTTGATGCTCAGTATTTGCAGAATACATTCAAG
GTTTCAAAGCGCCAGTCATTTGCTCTGTTTTCAAATCCAGGAAATGCAGAAGAGGAATGTGCAACATTCT
CTGCCCACTCTGGGTCCTTAAAGAAACAAAGTCCAAAAGTCACTTTTGAATGTGAACAAAAGGAAGAAAA
TCAAGGAAAGAATGAGTCTAATATCAAGCCTGTACAGACAGTTAATATCACTGCAGGCTTTCCTGTGGTT
GGTCAGAAAGATAAGCCAGTTGATAATGCCAAATGTAGTATCAAAGGAGGCTCTAGGTTTTGTCTATCAT
CTCAGTTCAGAGGCAACGAAACTGGACTCATTACTCCAAATAAACATGGACTTTTACAAAACCCATATCG
TATACCACCACTTTTTCCCATCAAGTCATTTGTTAAAACTAAATGTAAGAAAAATCTGCTAGAGGAAAAC
TTTGAGGAACATTCAATGTCACCTGAAAGAGAAATGGGAAATGAGAACATTCCAAGTACAGTGAGCACAA
TTAGCCGTAATAACATTAGAGAAAATGTTTTTAAAGGAGCCAGCTCAAGCAATATTAATGAAGTAGGTTC
CAGTACTAATGAAGTGGGCTCCAGTATTAATGAAATAGGTTCCAGTGATGAAAACATTCAAGCAGAACTA
GGTAGAAACAGAGGGCCAAAATTGAATGCTATGCTTAGATTAGGGGTTTTGCAACCTGAGGTCTATAAAC
AAAGTCTTCCTGGAAGTAATTGTAAGCATCCTGAAATAAAAAAGCAAGAATATGAAGAAGTAGTTCAGAC
TGTTAATACAGATTTCTCTCCATATCTGATTTCAGATAACTTAGAACAGCCTATGGGAAGTAGTCATACA
TCTCAGGTTTGTTCTGAGACACCTGATGACCTGTTAGATGATGGTGAAATAAAGGAAGATACTAGTTTTG
CTGAAAATGACATTAAGGAAAGTTCTGCTGTTTTTAGCAAAAGCGTCCAGAGAGGAGAGCTTAGCAGGAG
TCCTAGCCCTTTCACCCATACACATTTGGCTCAGGGTTACCGAAGAGGGGCCAAGAAATTAGAGTCCTCA
GAAGAGAACTTATCTAGTGAGGATGAAGAGCTTCCCTGCTTCCAACACTTGTTATTTGGTAAAGTAAACA
ATATACCTTCTCAGTCTACTAGGCATAGCACCGTTGCTACCGAGTGTCTGTCTAAGAACACAGAGGAGAA
TTTATTATCATTGAAGAATAGCTTAAATGACTGCAGTAACCAGGTAATATTGGCAAAGGCATCTCAGGAA
CATCACCTTAGTGAGGAAACAAAATGTTCTGCTAGCTTGTTTTCTTCACAGTGCAGTGAATTGGAAGACT
TGACTGCAAATACAAACACCCAGGATCCTTTCTTGATTGGTTCTTCCAAACAAATGAGGCATCAGTCTGA
AAGCCAGGGAGTTGGTCTGAGTGACAAGGAATTGGTTTCAGATGATGAAGAAAGAGGAACGGGCTTGGAA
GAAAATAATCAAGAAGAGCAAAGCATGGATTCAAACTTAGGTGAAGCAGCATCTGGGTGTGAGAGTGAAA
CAAGCGTCTCTGAAGACTGCTCAGGGCTATCCTCTCAGAGTGACATTTTAACCACTCAGCAGAGGGATAC
CATGCAACATAACCTGATAAAGCTCCAGCAGGAAATGGCTGAACTAGAAGCTGTGTTAGAACAGCATGGG
AGCCAGCCTTCTAACAGCTACCCTAGTATAATCAGTGACTCTTCTGCCCTTGAGGACCTGCGAAATCCAG
AACAAAGCACATCAGAAAAAGCAGTATTAACTTCACAGAAAAGTAGTGAATACCCTATAAGCCAGAATCC
AGAAGGCCTTTCTGCTGACAAGTTTGAGGTGTCTGCAGATAGTTCTACCAGTAAAAATAAAGAACCAGGA
GTGGAAAGGTCATCCCCTTCTAAATGCCCATCATTAGATGATAGGTGGTACATGCACAGTTGCTCTGGGA
GTCTTCAGAATAGAAACTACCCATCTCAAGAGGAGCTCATTAAGGTTGTTGATGTGGAGGAGCAACAGCT
GGAAGAGTCTGGGCCACACGATTTGACGGAAACATCTTACTTGCCAAGGCAAGATCTAGAGGGAACCCCT
TACCTGGAATCTGGAATCAGCCTCTTCTCTGATGACCCTGAATCTGATCCTTCTGAAGACAGAGCCCCAG
AGTCAGCTCGTGTTGGCAACATACCATCTTCAACCTCTGCATTGAAAGTTCCCCAATTGAAAGTTGCAGA
ATCTGCCCAGGGTCCAGCTGCTGCTCATACTACTGATACTGCTGGGTATAATGCAATGGAAGAAAGTGTG
AGCAGGGAGAAGCCAGAATTGACAGCTTCAACAGAAAGGGTCAACAAAAGAATGTCCATGGTGGTGAGTG
GCCTGACCCCAGAAGAATTTATGCTCGTGTACAAGTTTGCCAGAAAACACCACATCACTTTAACTAATCT
AATTACTGAAGAGACTACTCATGTTGTTATGAAAACAGATGCTGAGTTTGTGTGTGAACGGACACTGAAA
TATTTTCTAGGAATTGCGGGAGGAAAATGGGTAGTTAGCTATTTCTGGGTGACCCAGTCTATTAAAGAAA
GAAAAATGCTGAATGAGCATGATTTTGAAGTCAGAGGAGATGTGGTCAATGGAAGAAACCACCAAGGTCC
AAAGCGAGCAAGAGAATCCCAGGACAGAAAGATCTTCAGGGGGCTAGAAATCTGTTGCTATGGGCCCTTC
ACCAACATGCCCACAGATCAACTGGAATGGATGGTACAGCTGTGTGGTGCTTCTGTGGTGAAGGAGCTTT
CATCATTCACCCTTGGCACAGGTGTCCACCCAATTGTGGTTGTGCAGCCAGATGCCTGGACAGAGGACAA
TGGCTTCCATGCAATTGGGCAGATGTGTGAGGCACCTGTGGTGACCCGAGAGTGGGTGTTGGACAGTGTA
GCACTCTACCAGTGCCAGGAGCTGGACACCTACCTGATACCCCAGATCCCCCACAGCCACTACGGAGGAG
GTGGAAGCGGAGGAGGAGGAAGCGGAGGAGGAGGTAGCCGATTAATAATACGACTCACTATAGGGGCCAC
CATGGACTACAAGGATGACGACGATAAACCCTCGACATCCACTTTGAAACAAGTTACTAAAGTGGATTGT
CCTGTTTGCGGGGTTAACATTCCAGAAAGTCACATTAATAAGCATTTAGACAGCTGTTTATCACGCGAAG
AGAAGAAGGAAAGCCTCAGAAGTTCTGTTCACAAAAGGTAGACGCGTAAATGATTGCAGATCCACTAGTT
CTAGAGCTCGCTGATCAGCCTCGACTGTGCCTTCTAGTTGCCAGCCATCTGTTGTTTGCCCCTCCCCCGT
GCCTTCCTTGACCCTGGAAGGTGCCACTCCCACTGTCCTTTCCTAATAAAATGAGGAAATTGCATCGCAT
TGTCTGAGTAGGTGTCATTCTATTCTGGGGGGTGGGGTGGGGCAGGACAGCAAGGGGGAGGATTGGGAAG
ACAATAGCAGGCATGCTGGGGATGCGGTGGGCTCTATGGCTTCTGAGGCGGAAAGAACCAGCTGGGGCTC
GAGATCCACTAGTTCTAGCCTCGAGGCTAGAGCGGCCCCGGTGCCTAGAGAAGGTGGCGCGGGGTAAACT
GGGAAAGTGATGTCGTGTACTGGCTCCGCCTTTTTCCCGAGGGTGGGGGAGAACCGTATATAAGTGCAGT
AGTCGCCGTGAACGTTCTTTTTCGCAACGGGTTTGCCGCCAGAACACAGGTAAGTGCCGTGTGTGGTTCC
CGCGGGCCTGGCCTCTTTACGGGTTATGGCCCTTGCGTGCCTTGAATTACTTCCACCTGGCTGCAGTACG
TGATTCTTGATCCCGAGCTTCGGGTTGGAAGTGGGTGGGAGAGTTCGAGGCCTTGCGCTTAAGGAGCCCC
TTCGCCTCGTGCTTGAGTTGAGGCCTGGCCTGGGCGCTGGGGCCGCCGCGTGCGAATCTGGTGGCACCTT
CGCGCCTGTCTCGCTGCTTTCGATAAGTCTCTAGCCATTTAAAATTTTTGATGACCTGCTGCGACGCTTT
TTTTCTGGCAAGATAGTCTTGTAAATGCGGGCCAAGATCTGCACACTGGTATTTCGGTTTTTGGGGCCGC
GGGCGGCGACGGGGCCCGTGCGTCCCAGCGCACATGTTCGGCGAGGCGGGGCCTGCGAGCGCGGCCACCG
AGAATCGGACGGGGGTAGTCTCAAGCTGGCCGGCCTGCTCTGGTGCCTGGCCTCGCGCCGCCGTGTATCG
CCCCGCCCTGGGCGGCAAGGCTGGCCCGGTCGGCACCAGTTGCGTGAGCGGAAAGATGGCCGCTTCCCGG
CCCTGCTGCAGGGAGCTCAAAATGGAGGACGCGGCGCTCGGGAGAGCGGGCGGGTGAGTCACCCACACAA
AGGAAAAGGGCCTTTCCGTCCTCAGCCGTCGCTTCATGTGACTCCACGGAGTACCGGGCGCCGTCCAGGC
ACCTCGATTAGTTCTCGAGCTTTTGGAGTACGTCGTCTTTAGGTTGGGGGGAGGGGTTTTATGCGATGGA
GTTTCCCCACACTGAGTGGGTGGAGACTGAAGTTAGGCCAGCTTGGCACTTGATGTAATTCTCCTTGGAA
TTTGCCCTTTTTGAGTTTGGATCTTGGTTCATTCTCAAGCCTCAGACAGTGGTTCAAAGTTTTTTTCTTC
CATTTCAGGTGTCGTGAGCGATCGCATCGACAGTGTTTAAACGCCACCATGGTGAGCAAGGGCGAGGAGC
TGTTCACCGGGGTGGTGCCCATCCTGGTCGAGCTGGACGGCGACGTAAACGGCCACAAGTTCAGCGTGAG
GGGCGAGGGCGAGGGCGATGCCACCAACGGCAAGCTGACCCTGAAGTTCATCTGCACCACCGGCAAGCTG
CCCGTGCCCTGGCCCACCCTCGTGACCACCCTGAGCCACGGCGTGCAGTGCTTCGCCCGCTACCCCGACC
ACATGAAGCAGCACGACTTCTTCAAGTCCGCCATGCCCGAAGGCTACGTCCAGGAGCGCACCATCTTCTT
CAAGGACGACGGCACCTACAAGACCCGCGCCGAGGTGAAGTTCGAGGGCGACACCCTGGTGAACCGCATC
GAGCTGAAGGGCGTCGACTTCAAGGAGGACGGCAACATCCTGGGGCACAAGCTGGAGTACAACTTCAACA
GCCACAACATCTATATCATGGCCGTCAAGCAGAAGAACGGCATCAAGGTGAACTTCAAGATCCGCCACAA
CGTGGAGGACGGCAGCGTGCAGCTCGCCGACCACTACCAGCAGAACACCCCCATCGGCGACGGCCCCGTG
CTGCTGCCCGACAGCCACTACCTGAGCACCCAGTCCGTGCTGAGCAAAGACCCCAACGAGAAGCGCGATC
ACATGGTCCTGCTGGAGTTCCGCACCGCCGCCGGGATCACTCTCGGCATGGACGAGCTGTACAAGTGAGA
ATTCCTAGAGCTCGCTGATCAGCCTCGACTGTGCCTTCTAGTTGCCAGCCATCTGTTGTTTGCCCCTCCC
CCGTGCCTTCCTTGACCCTGGAAGGTGCCACTCCCACTGTCCTTTCCTAATAAAATGAGGAAATTGCATC
GCATTGTCTGAGTAGGTGTCATTCTATTCTGGGGGGTGGGGTGGGGCAGGACAGCAAGGGGGAGGATTGG
GAAGAGAATAGCAGGCATGCGTTTAAACATTAGTCGACAGGGCCGCCACTGGCCGTCGTTTTACAACGTC
GTGACTGGGAAAACCCTGGCGTTACCCAACTTAATCGCCTTGCAGCACATCCCCCTTTCGCCAGCTGGCG
TAATAGCGAAGAGGCCCGCACCGATCGCCCTTCCCAACAGTTGCGCAGCCTGAATGGCGAATGGAAATTG
TAAGCGTTAATATTTTGTTAAAATTCGCGTTAAATTTTTGTTAAATCAGCTCATTTTTTAACCAATAGGC
CGAAATCGGCAAAATCCCTTATAAATCAAAAGAATAGACCGAGATAGGGT
[37 nt withheld, positions 10341-10377]
AAAGAACGTGGACTCCAACGTCAAAGG
[49 nt withheld, positions 10405-10453]
T
[91 nt withheld, positions 10455-10545]
G
[124 nt withheld, positions 10547-10670]
CAGGTGGCACTTTTCGGGGAAATGTGCGCGGAACCCCTATTTGTTTATTTTTCTAAATACATTCAAATAT
GTATCCGCTCATGAGACAATAACCCTGATAAATGCTTCAATAATATTGAAAAAGGAAGAGTATGAGTATT
CAACATTTCCGTGTCGCCCTTATTCCCTTTTTTGCGGCATTTTGCCTTCCTGTTTTTGCTCACCCAGAAA
CGCTGGTGAAAGTAAAAGATGCTGAAGATCAGTTGGGTGCACGAGTGGGTTACATCGAACTGGATCTCAA
CAGCGGTAAGATCCTTGAGAGTTTTCGCCCCGAAGAACGTTTTCCAATGATGAGCACTTTTAAAGTTCTG
CTATGTGGCGCGGTATTATCCCGTATTGACGCCGGGCAAGAGCAACTCGGTCGCCGCATACACTATTCTC
AGAATGACTTGGTTGAGTACTCACCAGTCACAGAAAAGCATCTTACGGATGGCATGACAGTAAGAGAATT
ATGCAGTGCTGCCATAACCATGAGTGATAACACTGCGGCCAACTTACTTCTGACAACGATCGGAGGACCG
AAGGAGCTAACCGCTTTTTTGCACAACATGGGGGATCATGTAACTCGCCTTGATCGTTGGGAACCGGAGC
TGAATGAAGCCATACCAAACGACGAGCGTGACACCACGATGCCTGTAGCAATGGCAACAACGTTGCGCAA
ACTATTAACTGGCGAACTACTTACTCTAGCTTCCCGGCAACAATTAATAGACTGGATGGAGGCGGATAAA
GTTGCAGGACCACTTCTGCGCTCGGCCCTTCCGGCTGGCTGGTTTATTGCTGATAAATCTGGAGCCGGTG
AGCGTGGGTCTCGCGGTATCATTGCAGCACTGGGGCCAGATGGTAAGCCCTCCCGTATCGTAGTTATCTA
CACGACGGGGAGTCAGGCAACTATGGATGAACGAAATAGACAGATCGCTGAGATAGGTGCCTCACTGATT
AAGCATTGGTAACTGTCAGACCAAGTTTACTCATATATACTTTAGATTGATTTAAAACTTCATTTTTAAT
TTAAAAGGATCTAGGTGAAGATCCTTTTTGATAATCTCATGACCAAAATCCCTTAACGTGAGTTTTCGTT
CCACTGAGCGTCAGACCCCGTAGAAAAGATCAAAGGATCTTCTTGAGATCCTTTTTTTCTGCGCGTAATC
TGCTGCTTGCAAACAAAAAAACCACCGCTACCAGCGGTGGTTTGTTTGCCGGATCAAGAGCTACCAACTC
TTTTTCCGAAGGTAACTGGCTTCAGCAGAGCGCAGATACCAAATACTGTTCTTCTAGTGTAGCCGTAGTT
AGGCCACCACTTCAAGAACTCTGTAGCACCGCCTACATACCTCGCTCTGCTAATCCTGTTACCAGTGGCT
GCTGCCAGTGGCGATAAGTCGTGTCTTACCGGGTTGGACTCAAGACGATAGTTACCGGATAAGGCGCAGC
GGTCGGGCTGAACGGGGGGTTCGTGCACACAGCCCAGCTTGGAGCGAACGACCTACACCGAACTGAGATA
CCTACAGCGTGAGCTATGAGAAAGCGCCACGCTTCCCGAAGGGAGAAAGGCGGACAGGTATCCGGTAAGC
GGCAGGGTCGGAACAGGAGAGCGCACGAGGGAGCTTCCAGGGGGAAACGCCTGGTATCTTTATAGTCCTG
TCGGGTTTCGCCACCTCTGACTTGAGCGTCGATTTTTGTGATGCTCGTCAGGGGGGCGGAGCCTATGGAA
AAACGCCAGCAACGCGGCCTTTTTACGGTTCCTGGCCTTTTGCTGGCCTTTTGCTCACATGTTCTTTCCT
GCGTTATCCCCTGATTCTGTGGATAACCGTATTACCGCCTTTGAGTGAGCTGATACCGCTCGCCGCAGCC
GAACGACCGAGCGCAGCGAGTCAGTGAGCGAGGAAGCGGAAGAGCGCCCAATACGCAAACCGCCTCTCCC
CGCGCGTTGGCCGATTCATTAATGCAGCTGGCACGACAGGTTTCCCGACTGGAAAGCGGGCAGTGAGCGC
AACGCAATTAATGTGAGTTAGCTCACTCATTAGGCACCCCAGGCTTTACACTTTATGCTTCCGGCTCGTA
TGTTGTGTGGAATTGTGAGCGGATAACAATTTCAC
